>Addgene plasmid | pME-Gal80ts | analyzer sequence | sequence record 78917
AACATGGACTACAACAAGAGATCTTCGGTCTCAACCGTGCCTAATGCAGCTCCCATAAGAGTCGGATTCG
TCGGTCTCAACGCAGCCAAAGGATGGGCAATCAAGACACATTACCCCGCCATACTGCAACTATCGTCACA
ATTTCAAATCACTGCCTTATACAGTCCAAAAATTGAGACTTCTATTGCCACCATCCAGCGTCTAAAATTG
AGTAATGCCACTGCTTTTCCCACTTTAGAGTCATTTGCATCATCTTCCACTATAGATATGATAGTGATAG
CTATCCAAGTGGCCAGTCATTATGACGTTGTTATGCCTCTCTTGGAATTCTCCAAAAATAATCCGAACCT
CAAGTATCTTTTCGTAGAATGGGCCCTTGCATGTTCACTAGATCAAGCCGAATCCATTTATAAGGCTGCT
GCTGAACGTGGGGTTCAAACCATCATCTCTTTACAAGGTCGTAAATCACCATATATTTTGAGAGCAAAAG
AATTAATATCTCAAGGCTATATCGGCGACATTAATTCGATCGAGATTGCTGGAAATGGCGGTTGGTACGG
CTACGAAAGGCCTGTTAAATCACCAAAATACATCTATGAAATCGGGAACGTTGTAGATCTGGTAACCACA
ACATTTGGTCACACAATCGATATTTTACAATACATGACAAGTTCGTACTTTTCCAGGATAAATGCAATGG
TTTTCAATAATATTCCAGAGCAAGAGCTGATAGATGAGCGTGGTAACCGATTGGGCCAGCGAGTCCCAAA
GACAGTACCGGATCATCTTTTATTCCAAGGCACATTGTTAAATGGCAATGTTCCAGTGTCATGCAGTTTC
AAAGGTGGCAAACCTACCAAAAAATTTACCAAAAATTTGGTCATTGATATTCACGGTACCAAGGGAGATT
TGAAACTTGAAGGCGATGCCGGATTCGCAGAAATTTCAAATCTGGTCCTTTACTACAGTAGAACTAGAGC
AAACGACTTCCCGCTAGCCAATGGACAACAAGCTCCTTTAGACCCGGGGTATGATGCAGGTAAAGAAATC
ATGGAAGTATATCATTTACGAAATTATAATGCCATTGTGGGTAACATTCATCGACTGTATCAATCTATCT
CTGACTTCCACTTCAATACAAAGAAAATTCCTGAATTACCCTCACAATTTGTAATGCAAGGTTTCGATTT
CGAAGGCTTTCCCACCTTGATGGATGCTCTGATATTACACAGGTTAATCGAGAGCGTTTATAAAAGTAAC
ATGATGGGCTCCACATTAAACGTTAGCAATATCTCGCATTATAGTTTATAA
